Addgene plasmid #64933: pcDNA3-Lyso-AktAR2
Purpose: Lysosome-targeted FRET biosensor for monitoring Akt activity; targeted to cytosolic face of lysosomal membrane.
Depositing lab: Jin Zhang. Publication: Dynamic Visualization of mTORC1 Activity in Living Cells. Zhou X, Clister TL, Lowry PR, Seldin MM, Wong GW, Zhang J. Cell Rep. 2015 Mar 11. pii: S2211-1247(15)00177-1. doi: 10.1016/j.celrep.2015.02.031. PubMed 25772363.
Backbone
  Vector backbone: pcDNA3
  Backbone manufacturer: Invitrogen
  Backbone size w/o insert (bp): 5446
  Total vector size (bp): 8697
  Vector type: Mammalian Expression
  Selectable markers: Neomycin (select with G418)
Growth in bacteria
  Bacterial resistance: Ampicillin, 100 μg/mL
  Growth temperature: 37°C
  Growth strain: DH5alpha
  Copy number: High Copy
Gene/Insert
  Gene/Insert name: LAMP1-AktAR2
  Species: H. sapiens (human), S. cerevisiae (budding yeast), Synthetic
  Insert size (bp): 3282
  Entrez Gene: LAMP1 (a.k.a. CD107a, LAMPA, LGP120)
  Promoter: CMV
  Tag / fusion protein: Cerulean3 (N terminal on insert); cpVenus[E172] (C terminal on insert); Full-length LAMP1 (N terminal on insert)
  Cloning method: Restriction Enzyme; 5′ cloning site HindIII (not destroyed); 3′ cloning site EcoRI (not destroyed)
  Sequencing primers: 5′ T7 forward; 3′ BGH reverse
Terms and licenses: Academic/Nonprofit Terms; Industry Terms: Not Available to Industry
How to cite: pcDNA3-Lyso-AktAR2 was a gift from Jin Zhang (Addgene plasmid # 64933 ; http://n2t.net/addgene:64933 ; RRID:Addgene_64933)
