[The description below was written by a language model from this plasmid's Addgene catalogue record and pLannotate feature annotations shown in this document.]
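Description:
pcDNA3-Lyso-AktAR2 is an 8.7 kb mammalian expression plasmid built on the Invitrogen pcDNA3 backbone that encodes a lysosome-targeted FRET biosensor for Akt kinase activity. It is propagated in E. coli through a high-copy ColE1/pUC-type origin with ampicillin selection (AmpR under its own bla promoter). An SV40 early promoter–neo–SV40 poly(A) cassette allows G418 selection of transfected mammalian cells. The backbone also carries an f1 origin. T7 and SP6 promoters flank the cloning region, where the roughly 3.3 kb insert sits between retained HindIII and EcoRI sites.

The payload is a single open reading frame driven by the CMV immediate-early enhancer and promoter and terminated by the bGH polyadenylation signal. In order, it encodes full-length human LAMP1, the cyan donor Cerulean3, a fragment of the yeast checkpoint kinase Rad53, and a circularly permuted Venus acceptor. The catalogue entry calls this acceptor cpVenus[E172], while the annotation software labels it cp173Venus. LAMP1 anchors the fusion in the lysosomal membrane so that the sensor module faces the cytosol. In reporters of this design, the Rad53 fragment generally supplies a phosphoamino-acid-binding FHA domain, which binds a kinase substrate motif once that motif is phosphorylated. This changes the geometry of the two fluorophores and therefore the FRET signal. An unannotated gap lies between the Rad53 fragment and the Venus sequence and may hold the Akt substrate and linker, but the record does not state this.

The construct is used for live-cell ratiometric imaging of Akt activity specifically at the lysosomal surface. It was deposited with a study on visualizing mTORC1 signalling dynamics in living cells.
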