Features (pLannotate 1.2.2; 24 found; start..end, strand, type, name):
     36..80      -  misc_feature   bom (fragment): basis of mobility region from pBR322
    235..614     +  enhancer       CMV enhancer: human cytomegalovirus immediate early enhancer
    615..818     +  promoter       CMV promoter: human cytomegalovirus (CMV) immediate early promoter
    814..847     +  LTR            5' LTR (truncated) (fragment): truncated 5' long terminal repeat (LTR) from HIV-1
    863..881     +  promoter       T7 promoter: promoter for bacteriophage T7 RNA polymerase
    907..2157    +  CDS            LAMP1: human lysosome-associated membrane glycoprotein 1
   2182..2898    +  CDS            mCerulean3: mCerulean3 is a basic (constitutively fluorescent) cyan fluorescent protein published in 2011, derived from Aequorea victoria. It is reported to be a somewhat slowly-maturing monomer with very low acid sensitivity.
   2908..3330    +  CDS            RAD53 (fragment): RAD53_YEAST - Also known as MEC2, SAD1, SPK1. Experimental evidence at protein level: Swiss-Prot protein existence level 1. Controls S-phase checkpoint as well as G1 and G2 DNA damage checkpoints. Phosphorylates proteins on serine, threonine, and tyrosine. Prevents entry into anaphase and mitotic exit after DNA damage via regulation of the Polo kinase CDC5. Seems to be involved in the phosphorylation of RPH1. From Saccharomyces cerevisiae (strain ATCC 204508 / S288c) (Baker's yeast).
   3454..4185    +  CDS            cp173Venus: circularly permuted form of the Venus yellow fluorescent protein (Nagai et al., 2004) efficient FRET acceptor for CFP
   4249..4267    -  promoter       SP6 promoter: promoter for bacteriophage SP6 RNA polymerase
   4293..4517    +  polyA_signal   bGH poly(A) signal: bovine growth hormone polyadenylation signal
   4521..4542    +  promoter       SV40 promoter (fragment): SV40 enhancer and early promoter
   4563..4991    +  rep_origin     f1 ori (sequence partly withheld): f1 bacteriophage origin of replication; arrow indicates direction of (+) strand synthesis
   5005..5335    +  promoter       SV40 promoter: SV40 enhancer and early promoter
   5402..6193    +  CDS            neo: KKA2_KLEPN - Also known as kan, nptII. Experimental evidence at protein level: Swiss-Prot protein existence level 1. Resistance to kanamycin, neomycin, paromomycin, ribostamycin, butirosin and gentamicin B. From Klebsiella pneumoniae.
   6217..6375    +  CDS            ble (fragment): BLE_KLEPN - Experimental evidence at protein level: Swiss-Prot protein existence level 1. Binding protein with a strong affinity to the bleomycin family of antibiotics. Binds to CL990; an antimitotic-antibiotic compound. From Klebsiella pneumoniae.
   6370..6491    +  polyA_signal   SV40 poly(A) signal: SV40 polyadenylation signal
   6564..6580    -  protein_bind   lac operator: The lac repressor binds to the lac operator to inhibit transcription in E. coli. This inhibition can be relieved by adding lactose or isopropyl-β-D-thiogalactopyranoside (IPTG). lac repressor encoded by lacI
   6588..6618    -  promoter       lac promoter: promoter for the E. coli lac operon
   6633..6654    -  protein_bind   CAP binding site: CAP binding activates transcription in the presence of cAMP. E. coli catabolite activator protein
   6667..6759    -  CDS            lacI (fragment): lac repressor; lacI; The lac repressor binds to the lac operator to inhibit transcription in E. coli. This inhibition can be relieved by adding lactose or isopropyl-β-D-thiogalactopyranoside (IPTG).
   6942..7530    -  rep_origin     ori: high-copy-number ColE1/pMB1/pBR322/pUC origin of replication
   7701..8561    -  CDS            AmpR: β-lactamase; bla; confers resistance to ampicillin, carbenicillin, and related antibiotics
   8562..8666    -  promoter       AmpR promoter: bla
>Addgene plasmid #64933 | pcDNA3-Lyso-AktAR2 | depositor full sequence | sequence record 109712 | pcDNA3-Lyso-AktAR2 sequence 8697 bps
GACGGATCGGGAGATCTCCCGATCCCCTATGGTCGACTCTCAGTACAATCTGCTCTGATGCCGCATAGTT
AAGCCAGTATCTGCTCCCTGCTTGTGTGTTGGAGGTCGCTGAGTAGTGCGCGAGCAAAATTTAAGCTACA
ACAAGGCAAGGCTTGACCGACAATTGCATGAAGAATCTGCTTAGGGTTAGGCGTTTTGCGCTGCTTCGCG
ATGTACGGGCCAGATATACGCGTTGACATTGATTATTGACTAGTTATTAATAGTAATCAATTACGGGGTC
ATTAGTTCATAGCCCATATATGGAGTTCCGCGTTACATAACTTACGGTAAATGGCCCGCCTGGCTGACCG
CCCAACGACCCCCGCCCATTGACGTCAATAATGACGTATGTTCCCATAGTAACGCCAATAGGGACTTTCC
ATTGACGTCAATGGGTGGACTATTTACGGTAAACTGCCCACTTGGCAGTACATCAAGTGTATCATATGCC
AAGTACGCCCCCTATTGACGTCAATGACGGTAAATGGCCCGCCTGGCATTATGCCCAGTACATGACCTTA
TGGGACTTTCCTACTTGGCAGTACATCTACGTATTAGTCATCGCTATTACCATGGTGATGCGGTTTTGGC
AGTACATCAATGGGCGTGGATAGCGGTTTGACTCACGGGGATTTCCAAGTCTCCACCCCATTGACGTCAA
TGGGAGTTTGTTTTGGCACCAAAATCAACGGGACTTTCCAAAATGTCGTAACAACTCCGCCCCATTGACG
CAAATGGGCGGTAGGCGTGTACGGTGGGAGGTCTATATAAGCAGAGCTCTCTGGCTAACTAGAGAACCCA
CTGCTTACTGGCTTATCGAAATTAATACGACTCACTATAGGGAGACCCAAGCTTGCGGCCGCCACCATGG
CGGCCCCCGGCAGCGCCCGGCGACCCCTGCTGCTGCTACTGCTGTTGCTGCTGCTCGGCCTCATGCATTG
TGCGTCAGCAGCAATGTTTATGGTGAAAAATGGCAACGGGACCGCGTGCATAATGGCCAACTTCTCTGCT
GCCTTCTCAGTGAACTACGACACCAAGAGTGGCCCTAAGAACATGACCTTTGACCTGCCATCAGATGCCA
CAGTGGTGCTCAACCGCAGCTCCTGTGGAAAAGAGAACACTTCTGACCCCAGTCTCGTGATTGCTTTTGG
AAGAGGACATACACTCACTCTCAATTTCACGAGAAATGCAACACGTTACAGCGTCCAGCTCATGAGTTTT
GTTTATAACTTGTCAGACACACACCTTTTCCCCAATGCGAGCTCCAAAGAAATCAAGACTGTGGAATCTA
TAACTGACATCAGGGCAGATATAGATAAAAAATACAGATGTGTTAGTGGCACCCAGGTCCACATGAACAA
CGTGACCGTAACGCTCCATGATGCCACCATCCAGGCGTACCTTTCCAACAGCAGCTTCAGCAGGGGAGAG
ACACGCTGTGAACAAGACAGGCCTTCCCCAACCACAGCGCCCCCTGCGCCACCCAGCCCCTCGCCCTCAC
CCGTGCCCAAGAGCCCCTCTGTGGACAAGTACAACGTGAGCGGCACCAACGGGACCTGCCTGCTGGCCAG
CATGGGGCTGCAGCTGAACCTCACCTATGAGAGGAAGGACAACACGACGGTGACAAGGCTTCTCAACATC
AACCCCAACAAGACCTCGGCCAGCGGGAGCTGCGGCGCCCACCTGGTGACTCTGGAGCTGCACAGCGAGG
GCACCACCGTCCTGCTCTTCCAGTTCGGGATGAATGCAAGTTCTAGCCGGTTTTTCCTACAAGGAATCCA
GTTGAATACAATTCTTCCTGACGCCAGAGACCCTGCCTTTAAAGCTGCCAACGGCTCCCTGCGAGCGCTG
CAGGCCACAGTCGGCAATTCCTACAAGTGCAACGCGGAGGAGCACGTCCGTGTCACGAAGGCGTTTTCAG
TCAATATATTCAAAGTGTGGGTCCAGGCTTTCAAGGTGGAAGGTGGCCAGTTTGGCTCTGTGGAGGAGTG
TCTGCTGGACGAGAACAGCATGCTGATCCCCATCGCTGTGGGTGGTGCCCTGGCGGGGCTGGTCCTCATC
GTCCTCATCGCCTACCTCGTCGGCAGGAAGAGGAGTCACGCAGGCTACCAGACTATCGGTGGTGGCGGTG
GTGCGGATCCCATGGTGAGCAAGGGCGAGGAGCTGTTCACCGGGGTGGTGCCCATCCTGGTCGAGCTGGA
CGGCGACGTAAACGGCCACAGGTTCAGCGTGTCCGGCGAGGGCGAGGGCGATGCCACCTACGGCAAGCTG
ACCCTGAAGTTCATCTGCACCACCGGCAAGCTGCCCGTGCCCTGGCCCACCCTCGTGACCACCCTGAGCT
GGGGCGTGCAGTGCTTCGCCCGCTACCCCGACCACATGAAGCAGCACGACTTCTTCAAGTCCGCCATGCC
CGAAGGCTACGTCCAGGAGCGTACCATCTTCTTCAAGGACGACGGCAACTACAAGACCCGCGCCGAGGTG
AAGTTCGAGGGCGACACCCTGGTGAACCGCATCGAGCTGAAGGGCATCGACTTCAAGGAGGACGGCAACA
TCCTGGGGCACAAGCTGGAGTACAACGCCATCCACGGCAACGTCTATATCACCGCCGACAAGCAGAAGAA
CGGCATCAAGGCCAACTTCGGCCTCAACTGCAACATCGAGGACGGCAGCGTGCAGCTCGCCGACCACTAC
CAGCAGAACACCCCCATCGGCGACGGCCCCGTGCTGCTGCCCGACAACCACTACCTGAGCACCCAGTCCG
CCCTGAGCAAAGACCCCAACGAGAAGCGCGATCACATGGTCCTGCTGGAGTTCGTGACCGCCGCCGGGAT
CACTCTCGGCATGGACGAGCTGTACAAGCGCATGCATAAGTTTTCTCAAGAACAGATCGGCGAAAACATT
GTGTGCAGGGTCATTTGTACCACGGGTCAAATTCCCATCCGAGATTTGTCAGCTGATATTTCACAAGTGC
TTAAGGAAAAACGATCCATAAAGAAAGTTTGGACATTTGGTAGAAACCCAGCCTGTGACTATCATTTAGG
AAACATTTCAAGACTGTCAAATAAGCATTTCCAAATACTACTAGGAGAAGACGGTAACCTTTTATTGAAT
GACATTTCCACTAATGGGACCTGGTTAAATGGGCAAAAAGTCGAGAAGAACAGCAATCAGTTACTGTCTC
AAGGTGATGAAATAACCGTTGGTGTAGGCGTGGAATCAGATATTTTATCTCTGGTCATTTTCATAAACGA
CAAATTTAAGCAGTGCCTCGAGCAGAACAAAGTTGATCGCTCTGCAGGTAAGCCAGGCAGCGGCGAGGGC
AGCACCAAGGGCCTGGTCGACCCTCGTCCGCGCTCGTGCACCTGGCCGGACCCCAGGCCGGAGTTTGGAG
GTACCGGCGGCAGCGAGCTCATGGGCGGCGTGCAGCTCGCCGACCACTACCAGCAGAACACCCCCATCGG
CGACGGCCCCGTGCTGCTGCCCGACAACCACTACCTGAGCTACCAGTCCAAGCTGAGCAAAGACCCCAAC
GAGAAGCGCGATCACATGGTCCTGCTGGAGTTCGTGACCGCCGCCGGGATCACTCTCGGCATGGACGAGC
TGTACAAGGGAGGTACCGGTGGATCTATGGTGAGCAAGGGCGAGGAGCTGTTCACCGGGGTGGTGCCCAT
CCTGGTCGAGCTGGACGGCGACGTAAACGGCCACAAGTTCAGCGTGTCCGGCGAGGGCGAGGGCGATGCC
ACCTACGGCAAGCTGACCCTGAAGCTGATCTGCACCACCGGCAAGCTGCCCGTGCCCTGGCCCACCCTCG
TGACCACCCTGGGCTACGGCCTTCAGTGCTTCGCCCGCTACCCCGACCACATGAAGCAGCACGACTTCTT
CAAGTCCGCCATGCCCGAAGGCTACGTCCAGGAGCGCACCATCTTCTTCAAGGACGACGGCAACTACAAG
ACCCGCGCCGAGGTGAAGTTCGAGGGCGACACCCTGGTGAACCGCATCGAGCTGAAGGGCATCGACTTCA
AGGAGGACGGCAACATCCTGGGGCACAAGCTGGAGTACAACTACAACAGCCACAACGTCTATATCACCGC
CGACAAGCAGAAGAACGGCATCAAGGCCAACTTCAAGATCCGCCACAACATCGAGTAAGAATTCTGCAGA
TATCCATCACACTGGCGGCCGCTCGAGCATGCATCTAGAGGGCCCTATTCTATAGTGTCACCTAAATGCT
AGAGCTCGCTGATCAGCCTCGACTGTGCCTTCTAGTTGCCAGCCATCTGTTGTTTGCCCCTCCCCCGTGC
CTTCCTTGACCCTGGAAGGTGCCACTCCCACTGTCCTTTCCTAATAAAATGAGGAAATTGCATCGCATTG
TCTGAGTAGGTGTCATTCTATTCTGGGGGGTGGGGTGGGGCAGGACAGCAAGGGGGAGGATTGGGAAGAC
AATAGCAGGCATGCTGGGGATGCGGTGGGCTCTATGGCTTCTGAGGCGGAAAGAACCAGCTGGGGCTCTA
GGGGGTATCCCC
[124 nt withheld, positions 4563-4686]
C
[32 nt withheld, positions 4688-4719]
CA
[57 nt withheld, positions 4722-4778]
A
[49 nt withheld, positions 4780-4828]
CCTTTGACGTTGGAGTCCACGTTCTTT
[37 nt withheld, positions 4856-4892]
ACCCTATCTCGGTCTATTCTTTTGATTTATAAGGGATTTTGGGGATTTCGGCCTATTGGTTAAAAAATGA
GCTGATTTAACAAAAATTTAACGCGAATTAATTCTGTGGAATGTGTGTCAGTTAGGGTGTGGAAAGTCCC
CAGGCTCCCCAGGCAGGCAGAAGTATGCAAAGCATGCATCTCAATTAGTCAGCAACCAGGTGTGGAAAGT
CCCCAGGCTCCCCAGCAGGCAGAAGTATGCAAAGCATGCATCTCAATTAGTCAGCAACCATAGTCCCGCC
CCTAACTCCGCCCATCCCGCCCCTAACTCCGCCCAGTTCCGCCCATTCTCCGCCCCATGGCTGACTAATT
TTTTTTATTTATGCAGAGGCCGAGGCCGCCTCTGCCTCTGAGCTATTCCAGAAGTAGTGAGGAGGCTTTT
TTGGAGGCCTAGGCTTTTGCAAAAAGCTCCCGGGAGCTTGTATATCCATTTTCGGATCTGATCAAGAGAC
AGGATGAGGATCGTTTCGCATGATTGAACAAGATGGATTGCACGCAGGTTCTCCGGCCGCTTGGGTGGAG
AGGCTATTCGGCTATGACTGGGCACAACAGACAATCGGCTGCTCTGATGCCGCCGTGTTCCGGCTGTCAG
CGCAGGGGCGCCCGGTTCTTTTTGTCAAGACCGACCTGTCCGGTGCCCTGAATGAACTGCAGGACGAGGC
AGCGCGGCTATCGTGGCTGGCCACGACGGGCGTTCCTTGCGCAGCTGTGCTCGACGTTGTCACTGAAGCG
GGAAGGGACTGGCTGCTATTGGGCGAAGTGCCGGGGCAGGATCTCCTGTCATCTCACCTTGCTCCTGCCG
AGAAAGTATCCATCATGGCTGATGCAATGCGGCGGCTGCATACGCTTGATCCGGCTACCTGCCCATTCGA
CCACCAAGCGAAACATCGCATCGAGCGAGCACGTACTCGGATGGAAGCCGGTCTTGTCGATCAGGATGAT
CTGGACGAAGAGCATCAGGGGCTCGCGCCAGCCGAACTGTTCGCCAGGCTCAAGGCGCGCATGCCCGACG
GCGAGGATCTCGTCGTGACCCATGGCGATGCCTGCTTGCCGAATATCATGGTGGAAAATGGCCGCTTTTC
TGGATTCATCGACTGTGGCCGGCTGGGTGTGGCGGACCGCTATCAGGACATAGCGTTGGCTACCCGTGAT
ATTGCTGAAGAGCTTGGCGGCGAATGGGCTGACCGCTTCCTCGTGCTTTACGGTATCGCCGCTCCCGATT
CGCAGCGCATCGCCTTCTATCGCCTTCTTGACGAGTTCTTCTGAGCGGGACTCTGGGGTTCGAAATGACC
GACCAAGCGACGCCCAACCTGCCATCACGAGATTTCGATTCCACCGCCGCCTTCTATGAAAGGTTGGGCT
TCGGAATCGTTTTCCGGGACGCCGGCTGGATGATCCTCCAGCGCGGGGATCTCATGCTGGAGTTCTTCGC
CCACCCCAACTTGTTTATTGCAGCTTATAATGGTTACAAATAAAGCAATAGCATCACAAATTTCACAAAT
AAAGCATTTTTTTCACTGCATTCTAGTTGTGGTTTGTCCAAACTCATCAATGTATCTTATCATGTCTGTA
TACCGTCGACCTCTAGCTAGAGCTTGGCGTAATCATGGTCATAGCTGTTTCCTGTGTGAAATTGTTATCC
GCTCACAATTCCACACAACATACGAGCCGGAAGCATAAAGTGTAAAGCCTGGGGTGCCTAATGAGTGAGC
TAACTCACATTAATTGCGTTGCGCTCACTGCCCGCTTTCCAGTCGGGAAACCTGTCGTGCCAGCTGCATT
AATGAATCGGCCAACGCGCGGGGAGAGGCGGTTTGCGTATTGGGCGCTCTTCCGCTTCCTCGCTCACTGA
CTCGCTGCGCTCGGTCGTTCGGCTGCGGCGAGCGGTATCAGCTCACTCAAAGGCGGTAATACGGTTATCC
ACAGAATCAGGGGATAACGCAGGAAAGAACATGTGAGCAAAAGGCCAGCAAAAGGCCAGGAACCGTAAAA
AGGCCGCGTTGCTGGCGTTTTTCCATAGGCTCCGCCCCCCTGACGAGCATCACAAAAATCGACGCTCAAG
TCAGAGGTGGCGAAACCCGACAGGACTATAAAGATACCAGGCGTTTCCCCCTGGAAGCTCCCTCGTGCGC
TCTCCTGTTCCGACCCTGCCGCTTACCGGATACCTGTCCGCCTTTCTCCCTTCGGGAAGCGTGGCGCTTT
CTCAATGCTCACGCTGTAGGTATCTCAGTTCGGTGTAGGTCGTTCGCTCCAAGCTGGGCTGTGTGCACGA
ACCCCCCGTTCAGCCCGACCGCTGCGCCTTATCCGGTAACTATCGTCTTGAGTCCAACCCGGTAAGACAC
GACTTATCGCCACTGGCAGCAGCCACTGGTAACAGGATTAGCAGAGCGAGGTATGTAGGCGGTGCTACAG
AGTTCTTGAAGTGGTGGCCTAACTACGGCTACACTAGAAGGACAGTATTTGGTATCTGCGCTCTGCTGAA
GCCAGTTACCTTCGGAAAAAGAGTTGGTAGCTCTTGATCCGGCAAACAAACCACCGCTGGTAGCGGTGGT
TTTTTTGTTTGCAAGCAGCAGATTACGCGCAGAAAAAAAGGATCTCAAGAAGATCCTTTGATCTTTTCTA
CGGGGTCTGACGCTCAGTGGAACGAAAACTCACGTTAAGGGATTTTGGTCATGAGATTATCAAAAAGGAT
CTTCACCTAGATCCTTTTAAATTAAAAATGAAGTTTTAAATCAATCTAAAGTATATATGAGTAAACTTGG
TCTGACAGTTACCAATGCTTAATCAGTGAGGCACCTATCTCAGCGATCTGTCTATTTCGTTCATCCATAG
TTGCCTGACTCCCCGTCGTGTAGATAACTACGATACGGGAGGGCTTACCATCTGGCCCCAGTGCTGCAAT
GATACCGCGAGACCCACGCTCACCGGCTCCAGATTTATCAGCAATAAACCAGCCAGCCGGAAGGGCCGAG
CGCAGAAGTGGTCCTGCAACTTTATCCGCCTCCATCCAGTCTATTAATTGTTGCCGGGAAGCTAGAGTAA
GTAGTTCGCCAGTTAATAGTTTGCGCAACGTTGTTGCCATTGCTACAGGCATCGTGGTGTCACGCTCGTC
GTTTGGTATGGCTTCATTCAGCTCCGGTTCCCAACGATCAAGGCGAGTTACATGATCCCCCATGTTGTGC
AAAAAAGCGGTTAGCTCCTTCGGTCCTCCGATCGTTGTCAGAAGTAAGTTGGCCGCAGTGTTATCACTCA
TGGTTATGGCAGCACTGCATAATTCTCTTACTGTCATGCCATCCGTAAGATGCTTTTCTGTGACTGGTGA
GTACTCAACCAAGTCATTCTGAGAATAGTGTATGCGGCGACCGAGTTGCTCTTGCCCGGCGTCAATACGG
GATAATACCGCGCCACATAGCAGAACTTTAAAAGTGCTCATCATTGGAAAACGTTCTTCGGGGCGAAAAC
TCTCAAGGATCTTACCGCTGTTGAGATCCAGTTCGATGTAACCCACTCGTGCACCCAACTGATCTTCAGC
ATCTTTTACTTTCACCAGCGTTTCTGGGTGAGCAAAAACAGGAAGGCAAAATGCCGCAAAAAAGGGAATA
AGGGCGACACGGAAATGTTGAATACTCATACTCTTCCTTTTTCAATATTATTGAAGCATTTATCAGGGTT
ATTGTCTCATGAGCGGATACATATTTGAATGTATTTAGAAAAATAAACAAATAGGGGTTCCGCGCACATT
TCCCCGAAAAGTGCCACCTGACGTC
