>Addgene plasmid #64933 | pcDNA3-Lyso-AktAR2 | addgene partial sequence | sequence record 112439 | CMV-F 5'-CGCAAATGGGCGGTAGGCGTG-3'
CTCTCTGGCTAACTAGAGAACCCACTGCTTACTGGCTTATCGAAATTAATACGACTCACTATAGGGAGAC
CCAAGCTTGCGGCCGCCACCATGGCGGCGCCCGGCAGCGCCCGGCGACCCCTGCTGCTGCTACTGCTGTT
GCTGCTGCTCGGCCTCATGCATTGTGCGTCAGCAGCAATGTTTATGGTGAAAAATGGCAACGGGACCGCG
TGCATAATGGCCAACTTCTCTGCTGCCTTCTCAGTGAACTACGACACCAAGAGTGGCCCTAAGAACATGA
CCTTTGACCTGCCATCAGATGCCACAGTGGTGCTCAACCGCAGCTCCTGTGGAAAAGAGAACACTTCTGA
CCCCAGTCTCGTGATTGCTTTTGGAAGAGGACATACACTCACTCTCAATTTCACGAGAAATGCAACACGT
TACAGCGTCCAGCTCATGAGTTTTGCTTATAACTTGTCAGACACACACCTTTTCCCCAATGCGAGCTCCA
AAGAAATCAAGACTGTGGAATCTATAACTGACATCAGGGCAGATATAGATAAAAAATACAGATGTGTTAG
TGGCACCCAGGTCCACATGAACAACGTGACCGTAACGCCCCATGATGCCACCATCCAGGCGTACCTTTCC
AACAGCAGCTTCAGCA
