>Addgene plasmid #64933 | pcDNA3-Lyso-AktAR2 | addgene partial sequence | sequence record 112482 | BGH-rev 5'-TAGAAGGCACAGTCGAGG-3'
TCTAGATGCATGCTCGAGCGGCCGCCAGTGTGATGGATATCTGCAGAATTCTTACTCGATGTTGTGGCGG
ATCTTGAAGTTGGCCTTGATGCCGTTCTTCTGCTTGTCGGCGGTGATATAGACGTTGTGGCTGTTGTAGT
TGTACTCCAGCTTGTGCCCCAGGATGTTGCCGTCCTCCTTGAAGTCGATGCCCTTCAGCTCGATGCGGTT
CACCAGGGTGTCGCCCTCGAACTTCACCTCGGCGCGGGTCTTGTAGTTGCCGTCGTCCTTGAAGAAGATG
GTGCGCTCCTGGACGTAGCCTTCGGGCATGGCGGACTTGAAGAAGTCGTGCTGCTTCATGTGGTCGGGGT
AGCGGGCGAAGCACTGAAGGCCGTAGCCCAGGGTGGTCACGAGGGTGGGCCAGGGCACGGGCAGCTTGCC
GGTGGTGCAGATCAGCTTCAGGGTCAGCTTGCCGTAGGTGGCATCGCCCTCGCCCTCGCCGGACACGCTG
AACTTGTGGCCGTTTACGTCGCCGTCCAGCTCGACCAGGATGGGCACCACCCCGGTGAACAGCTCCTCGC
CCTTGCTCACCATAGATCCACCGGTACCTCCCTTGTACAGCTCGTCCATGCCGAGAGTGATCCCGGCGGC
GGTCACGAACTCCAGCAGGACCATGTGATCGCGCTTCTCGTTGGGGTCTTTGCTCAGCTTGGACTGGTAG
CTCAGGTAGTGGTTGTCGGGCAGCAGCACGGGGCCGTCGCCGAT
