>Addgene plasmid #64933 | pcDNA3-Lyso-AktAR2 | addgene partial sequence | sequence record 114517 | YPL153C-F 5'-GGTAGAAACCCAGCCTGTGA-3'
TACTACTAGGAGAAGACGGTAACCTTTTATTGAATGACATTTCCACTAATGGGACCTGGTTAAATGGGCA
AAAAGTCGAGAAGAACAGCAATCAGTTACTGTCTCAAGGTGATGAAATAACCGTTGGTGTAGGCGTGGAA
TCAGATATTTTATCTCTGGTCATTTTCATAAACGACAAATTTAAGCAGTGCCTCGAGCAGAACAAAGTTG
ATCGCTCTGCAGGTAAGCCAGGCAGCGGCGAGGGCAGCACCAAGGGCCTGGTCGACCCTCGTCCGCGCTC
GTGCACCTGGCCGGACCCCAGGCCGGAGTTTGGAGGTACCGGCGGCAGCGAGCTCATGGGCGGCGTGCAG
CTCGCCGACCACTACCAGCAGAACACCCCCATCGGCGACGGCCCCGTGCTGCTGCCCGACAACCACTACC
TGAGCTACCAGTCCAAGCTGAGCAAAGACCCCAACGAGAAGCGCGATCACATGGTCCTGCTGGAGTTCGT
GACCGCCGCCGGGATCACTCTCGGCATGGACGAGCTGTACAAGGGAGGTACCGGTGGATCTATGGTGAGC
AAGGGCGAGGAGCTGTTCACCGGGGTGGTGCCCATCCTGGTCGAGCTGGACGGCGACGTAAACGGCCACA
AGTTCAGCGTGTCCGGCGAGGGCGAGGGCGATGCCACCTACGGCAAGCTGACCCTGAAGCTGATCTGCAC
CACCGGCAAGCTGCCCGTGCCCTGGCCCACCCTCGTGACCACCCTGGGCTACGGCCTTCAGTGCTTCGCC
CGCTACCCCGACCACATGAAGCAGCACGACTTCTTCAAGTCCGCCATG
